>Addgene plasmid #217025 | pIAR010 | addgene full sequence | sequence record 431361 | Addgene NGS Result
ATGCAAAGACGATGTGGTAGCCGTGATAGTTTGCGACAGTGCCGTCAGCGTTTTGTAATGGCCAGCTGTC
CCAAACGTCCAGGCCTTTTGCAGAAGAGATATTTTTAATTGTGGACGAATCAAATTCAGAAACTTGATAT
TTTTCATTTTTTTGCTGTTCAGGGATTTGCAGCATATCATGGCGTGTAATATGGGAAATGCCGTATGTTT
CCTTATATGGCTTTTGGTTCGTTTCTTTCGCAAACGCTTGAGTTGCGCCTCCTGCCAGCAGTGCGGTAGT
AAAGGTTAATACTGTTGCTTGTTTTGCAAACTTTTTGATGTTCATCGTCGCTCAGAAGAACTCGTCAAGA
AGGCGATAGAAGGCGATGCGCTGCGAATCGGGAGCGGCGATACCGTAAAGCACGAGGAAGCGGTCAGCCC
ATTCGCCGCCAAGCTCTTCAGCAATATCACGGGTAGCCAACGCTATGTCCTGATAGCGGTCCGCCACACC
CAGCCGGCCACAGTCGATGAATCCAGAAAAGCGGCCATTTTCCACCATGATATTCGGCAAGCAGGCATCG
CCATGGGTCACGACGAGATCCTCGCCGTCGGGCATCCGCGCCTTGAGCCTGGCGAACAGTTCGGCTGGCG
CGAGCCCCTGATGCTCTTCGTCCAGATCATCCTGATCGACAAGACCGGCTTCCATCCGAGTACGTGCTCG
CTCGATGCGATGTTTCGCTTGGTGGTCGAATGGGCAGGTAGCCGGATCAAGCGTATGCAGCCGCCGCATT
GCATCAGCCATGATGGATACTTTCTCGGCAGGAGCAAGGTGAGATGACAGGAGATCCTGCCCCGGCACTT
CGCCCAATAGCAGCCAGTCCCTTCCCGCTTCAGTGACAACGTCGAGCACAGCTGCGCAAGGAACGCCCGT
CGTGGCCAGCCACGATAGCCGCGCTGCCTCGTCTTGGAGTTCATTCAGGGCACCGGACAGGTCGGTCTTG
ACAAAAAGAACCGGGCGCCCCTGCGCTGACAGCCGGAACACGGCGGCATCAGAGCAGCCGATTGTCTGTT
GTGCCCAGTCATAGCCGAATAGCCTCTCCACCCAAGCGGCCGGAGAACCTGCGTGCAATCCATCTTGTTC
AATCATGCGAAACGATCCTCATCCTGTTTGCAGGGCTTCCCAACCTTACCAGAGGGCGCCCCAGCTGGCA
ATTCCGGTCACGACGTTGTAAAACGACGGCCAGTGCCAAGCTTGCAGAAACTGATTGACCTCGCTGGAGC
CGACACTATGGCGCTGGCCATCTTCATCCAGGTACTGAAACAGTGCCTGCCCAGGCAGTTCCATGCAGCG
TTTGAGTAGGTTGGCCAAGCGCCGGTCGTTGAGGGTGACGTTGTGTTCGACGCCGCGCTTGCCGCGGAAC
TGGAAGCGGATAGTGCTGCCTTTGACCTGCACATGGCGATTGCGCAGGGTGGTCAATCCGTACGACCGGT
TATCGCGCAGGTAGCGCTGGTTGCCGATGCGGATCAGGGTGTGGTCCAGCAGGCTCACCACCAGCGCCAT
GACTTTTTCCCGGTCCAGCCCTGGCCGCGCCAAGTGGGCTTCCAGCTGTGTGCGCAGCTTTGGCAGGGCT
TGGGCGAACGCAAGCATGCGCCCGTATTTGTGCTGGTCGCGCAGTTCGCGCCACTGTGCGTGGTAGCGGT
ACTGCTTGCGGCCACGGGCATCGCGGCCGGTGGCTTGCAGGTGGCCTTGCGGATCGGCGCAGATCCACAC
ATCCGTGTAGGCCGGGGGGATCACCAATGCGGCGATGCGCGCAAGGGTTTCGCTGTCGCGTACCCGTTGG
CCATCGGCATCCAGGTAGATGAAACGGTCGCGCCAGCGCCGACGGGTCAGGCCCGGCTGACTGTCGTCAA
CGTAGTGCAGGGTGCGCGGCAGGGGGCAGTCAAGCATGGGCGGCGGGCCTCGATCAGGTCACTGATCAAT
GGACAATACGCGCGCTGAGGATGCTCAACCGATATCGACAGCTCCTTGAGGTTATCGTTATAGCCTTAAC
TATATAGCGATAAGCCATTGGCCGTGAAGAGGCCATGCCTGCCTGTCAGAATGCCTGGTGACCGATCACT
GCCAATGCCTTACCGGCAATCTCCCGGGTCAGCTCACCCGCCGGCATGTGCCGGCCTAGCCGTAACGCCT
GCCCCGACCACAGATTGCTGAAATCACTCTTACCCTGCGGATCGGTGATCGCCCGTAAAGGCATCAATGC
CCCGCCCGCCAGCGGGAAGCGCGGTGCAAGCTCGCTCATCGGCCCCAGCTCGCGCATGAGGCGATTGTTG
ATGCCGCGCGCCGGGCGGCCGGTGAACAGGTTGGTCAGGGCGGTGTCGCTGGCAGGCGCGCTGTCCAGCG
CCTGGCGATGCGCTGGCGACACCTTGGCCTCGGGGCAGAACAGGTAAGCCGTGCCGATCTGCACTGCCGA
GGCACCCAGGGCCAGTGCCGCCAACAGCCCGCGGTGGTCGCCGATACCACCGGCGGCAATCACCGGCACG
CCGACGGCATCGGCCACCTGCGGTACGAGCGCGAAGGTGCCTATCTGGCTGGTGATGTCATCGCTGAGGA
ACATGCCGCGATGGCCACCGGCTTCATACCCCATGGCGATGATCGCATCGCAGCCATTGCGCTCCAGCCA
GGCCGCTTCTTCCACGGTCGTGGCGCTGGACAGTACCTTGGCACCGCTGGCCTTTACCCGCTGCAGCAGT
TCGGCCTGCGGCAGGCCGAAATGGAAGCTCACCACCGAATTCGTAATCATGTCATAGCTGTTTCCTGTGT
GAGGCGTTTTTCCATAGGCTCCGCCCCCCTGACGAGCATCACAAAAATCGACGCTCAAGTCAGAGGTGGC
GAAACCCGACAGGACTATAAAGATACCAGGCGTTTCCCCCTGGAAGCTCCCTCGTGCGCTCTCCTGTTCC
GACCCTGCCGCTTACCGGATACCTGTCCGCCTTTCTCCCTTCGGGAAGCGTGGCGCTTTCTCATAGCTCA
CGCTGTAGGTATCTCAGTTCGGTGTAGGTCGTTCGCTCCAAGCTGGGCTGTGTGCACGAACCCCCCGTTC
AGCCCGACCGCTGCGCCTTATCCGGTAACTATCGTCTTGAGTCCAACCCGGTAAGACACGACTTATCGCC
ACTGGCAGCAGCCACTGGTAACAGGATTAGCAGAGCGAGGTATGTAGGCGGTGCTACAGAGTTCTTGAAG
TGGTGGCCTAACTACGGCTACACTAGAAGAACAGTATTTGGTATCTGCGCTCTGCTGAAGCCAGTTACCT
TCGGAAAAAGAGTTGGTAGCTCTTGATCCGGCAAACAAACCACCGCTGGTAGCGGTGGTTTTTTTGTTTG
CAAGCAGCAGATTACGCGCAGAAAAAAAGGATCTCAAGAAGATCCTTTGATCTTTTCTACGGGGTCTGAT
TATTTGTTAACTGTTAATTGTCCTTGTTCAAGGATGCTGTCTTTGACAACAGATGTTTTCTTGCCTTTGA
TGTTCAGCAGGAAGCTCGGCGCAAACGTTGATTGTTTGTCTGCGTAGAATCCTCTGTTTGTCATATAGCT
TGTAATCACGACATTGTTTCCTTTCGCTTGAGGTACAGCGAAGTGTGAGTAAGTAAAGGTTACATCGTTA
GGATCAAGATCCATTTTTAACACAAGGCCAGTTTTGTTCAGCGGCTTGTATGGGCCAGTTAAAGAATTAG
AAACATAACCAAGCATGTAAATATCGTTAGACGTAATGCCGTCAATCGTCATTTTTGATCCGCGGGAGTC
AGTGAACAGGTACCATTTGCCGTTCATTTTAAAGACGTTCGCGCGTTCAATTTCATCTGTTACTGTGTTA
GATGCAATCAGCGGTTTCATCACTTTTTTCAGTGTGTAATCATCGTTTAGCTCAATCATACCGAGAGCGC
CGTTTGCTAACTCAGCCGTGCGTTTTTTATCGCTTTGCAGAAGTTTTTGACTTTCTTGACGGAAGAATGA
TGTGCTTTTGCCATAGTATGCTTTGTTAAATAAAGATTCTTCGCCTTGGTAGCCATCTTCAGTTCCAGTG
TTTGCTTCAAATACTAAGTATTTGTGGCCTTTATCTTCTACGTAGTGAGGATCTCTCAGCGTATGGTTGT
CGCCTGAGCTGTAGTTGCCTTCATCGATGAACTGCTGTACATTTTGATACGTTTTTCCGTCACCGTCAAA
GATTGATTTATAATCCTCTACACCGTTGATGTTCAAAGAGCTGTCTGATGCTGATACGTTAACTTGTGCA
GTTGTCAGTGTTTGTTTGCCGTAATGTTTACCGGAGAAATCAGTGTAGAATAAACGGATTTTTCCGTCAG
ATGTAAATGTGGCTGAACCTGACCATTCTTGTGTTTGGTCTTTTAGGATAGAATCATTTGCATCGAATTT
GTCGCTGTCTTTAAAGACGCGGCCAGCGTTTTTCCAGCTGTCAATAGAAGTTTCGCCGACTTTTTGATAG
AACATGTAAATCGATGTGTCATCCGCATTTTTAGGATCTCCGGCTA
Features (pLannotate 1.2.2; 4 found; start..end, strand, type, name):
    335..1126    -  CDS            neo: KKA2_KLEPN - Also known as kan, nptII. Experimental evidence at protein level: Swiss-Prot protein existence level 1. Resistance to kanamycin, neomycin, paromomycin, ribostamycin, butirosin and gentamicin B. From Klebsiella pneumoniae.
   1197..1225    -  CDS            lacZα (fragment): LacZα fragment of β-galactosidase; lacZ fragment
   2809..3397    -  rep_origin     ori: high-copy-number ColE1/pMB1/pBR322/pUC origin of replication
   3430..325     -  CDS            SacB (across the origin): secreted levansucrase that renders bacterial growth sensitive to sucrose; Bacillus subtilis sacB; negative selection marker
