[The description below was written by a language model from this plasmid's Addgene catalogue record and pLannotate feature annotations shown in this document.]
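Description:
pIAR010 is a bacterial gene-replacement (allelic exchange) plasmid built on the pK18sB backbone and designed to delete the modABC locus from the chromosome of Pseudomonas putida KT2440. The 4,526 bp construct carries a roughly 1.5 kb insert, assembled by Gibson cloning, made up of partial sequences of PP_3827 (yrpB) and PP_3831. Given the stated purpose, these presumably serve as the upstream and downstream homology arms flanking the region to be removed. The insert carries no mutations or tags, and the record notes that 45 bp of the backbone were lost during digestion and assembly. The automated annotation does not label the homology arms themselves, but the unannotated stretch between the residual lacZα fragment and the replication origin matches the expected position and size of the insert.

The backbone provides the standard parts of a two-step selection/counter-selection system. A high-copy ColE1/pUC-type origin supports propagation in E. coli cloning strains such as DH5alpha. Origins of this type generally do not replicate in Pseudomonas, so the plasmid behaves as a suicide vector there. The neo/nptII gene confers kanamycin resistance, which maintains the plasmid in E. coli and selects P. putida cells that have integrated it by a single crossover at one homology arm. The Bacillus subtilis sacB gene encodes levansucrase and makes cells sucrose-sensitive, so growth on sucrose selects for a second recombination event that excises the backbone. That event leaves either the wild-type locus or a markerless modABC deletion. The associated publication concerns metabolic engineering of P. putida KT2440 to produce vanillin from ferulic acid. The record does not explain how the modABC deletion serves that goal.
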