Addgene plasmid #217025: pIAR010
Purpose: deletion of modABC
Depositing lab: Gregg Beckham. Depositing organization: National Laboratory of the Rockies (NLR). Publication: Production of Vanillin From Ferulic Acid by Pseudomonas putida KT2440 Using Metabolic Engineering and In Situ Product Recovery. Ruhl IA, Woodworth SP, Haugen SJ, Alt HM, Beckham GT, Johnson CW. Microb Biotechnol. 2025 May;18(5):e70152. doi: 10.1111/1751-7915.70152. PubMed 40410945.
Backbone
  Vector backbone: pK18sB
  Backbone size w/o insert (bp): 3038
  Total vector size (bp): 4526
  Modifications to backbone: deletion of 45 bps during digestion and insert assembly
  Vector type: Bacterial gene replacement
Growth in bacteria
  Bacterial resistance: Kanamycin, 50 μg/mL
  Growth temperature: 37°C
  Growth strain: DH5alpha
  Growth instructions: 50 μg/mL of kanamycin
  Copy number: Unknown
Gene/Insert
  Gene/Insert name: partial sequences of PP_3827 (yrpB) and PP_3831
  Species: Pseudomonas putida KT2440
  Insert size (bp): 1533
  Mutation: none
  Tag / fusion protein: none
  Cloning method: Gibson Cloning
  Sequencing primers: 5′ tatagtcctgtcgggtttcg; 3′ cttcccaaccttaccagag
Terms and licenses: Academic/Nonprofit Terms; Industry Terms: Not Available to Industry
How to cite: pIAR010 was a gift from Gregg Beckham (Addgene plasmid # 217025 ; http://n2t.net/addgene:217025 ; RRID:Addgene_217025)
